>Addgene plasmid #226483 | POC1542 | addgene full sequence | sequence record 463784 | Addgene NGS Result
CACTCTGTGGTGCAGTACCTCTCACGACTTGGTCTCGATTCTGCTTTCCTGTCTGCCAAGCCATTCCAGG
CAATCCCTTCATTTGGTAAACATTTATCAAATACCTACTGTGTGCAGGGCATTGTTTTAAGAGGAGCTGG
GACTGAGATAAGAGGAAATAAACCCTCCTTGCCCTCAAGGTTTATTTCGATAAAGGTTAAAAAATTCCAT
TAGTTTTTAAAAAGTTTTTCATTTTGAATTTTTTGGGGGTTTGTTTGGTCTCCTTAGGAATTATCTTTTA
TTTCTTGATATAGTTCAAAATTCAAAATTCAAAATGTTCAAAAGGTAAAATGTCTCTCTCTTACCCTGTC
TCATCCCCCTTTTCACACAAATTTCAGGGCACGGTGCATTTATTGAATCAGAGACATCACTAAGGGATGG
AAGCACTCAGACAAGGGGACAAACAAGAGCCCATTGAGCTACACATTACAGTTGCCCACAGGACTGTATG
GGCCTAGAGACAAGCAGGGAAGAAGAGCACTCCCCTCCTCTCCAGGCAGGAGTGATGGACCCTCATCCCC
AGGACGAGGCAGGGCTGCTGATACACAGTAAGGGCAGGAGGAGTTTGTGTGGAACCCAGAGATTCACTTG
GGGGCCTCCTTGTTTCCCTTGTCCCATTGTAAATGTGAACAGAATCGTCCAGCAACCCAGTCTGACAGCG
TTTGATTTCCAAAGGCCCAGACCCCTCAGGAGGAAGATTGGAGCCGCATTTCGGAGCGAGACCAAGTCGT
GAGAGGTACTGCACCACGAAGTGTGCGGCCGCCTTCAGCGGCCGCACGAATAAATACCTGTGACGGAAGA
TCACTTCGCAGAATAAATAAATCCTGGTGTCCCTGTTGATACCGGGAAGCCCTGGGCCAACTTTTGGCGA
AAATGAGACGTTGATCGGCACGTAAGAGGTTCCAACTTTCACCATAATGAAATAAGATCACTACCGGGCG
TATTTTTTGAGTTATCGAGATTTTCAGGAGCTAAGGAAGCTAAAATGGAGAAAAAAATCACTGGATATAC
CACCGTTGATATATCCCAATGGCATCGTAAAGAACATTTTGAGGCATTTCAGTCAGTTGCTCAATGTACC
TATAACCAGACCGTTCAGCTGGATATTACGGCCTTTTTAAAGACCGTAAAGAAAAATAAGCACAAGTTTT
ATCCGGCCTTTATTCACATTCTTGCCCGCCTGATGAATGCTCATCCGGAGTTCCGTATGGCAATGAAAGA
CGGTGAGCTGGTGATATGGGATAGTGTTCACCCTTGTTACACCGTTTTCCATGAGCAAACTGAAACGTTT
TCATCGCTCTGGAGTGAATACCACGACGATTTCCGGCAGTTTCTACACATATATTCGCAAGATGTGGCGT
GTTACGGTGAAAACCTGGCCTATTTCCCTAAAGGGTTTATTGAGAATATGTTTTTCGTCTCAGCCAATCC
CTGGGTGAGTTTCACCAGTTTTGATTTAAACGTGGCCAATATGGACAACTTCTTCGCCCCCGTTTTCACC
ATGGGCAAATATTATACGCAAGGCGACAAGGTGCTGATGCCGCTGGCGATTCAGGTTCATCATGCCGTTT
GTGATGGCTTCCATGTCGGCAGAATGCTTAATGAATTACAACAGTACTGCGATGAGTGGCAGGGCGGGGC
GTAAGAGCCTGTTTAATAAGATGATCTTCTTGAGATCGTTTTGGTCTGCGCGTAATCTCTTGCTCTGAAA
ACGAAAAAACCGCCTTGCAGGGCGGTTTTTCGAAGGTTCTCTGAGCTACCAACTCTTTGAACCGAGGTAA
CTGGCTTGGAGGAGCGCAGTCACCAAAACTTGTCCTTTCAGTTTAGCCTTAACCGGCGCATGACTTCAAG
ACTAACTCCTCTAAATCAATTACCAGTGGCTGCTGCCAGTGGTGCTTTTGCATGTCTTTCCGGGTTGGAC
TCAAGACGATAGTTACCGGATAAGGCGCAGCGGTCGGACTGAACGGGGGGTTCGTGCATACAGTCCAGCT
TGGAGCGAACTGCCTACCCGGAACTGAGTGTCAGGCGTGGAATGAGACAAACGCGGCCATAACAGCGGAA
TGACACCGGTAAACCGAAAGGCAGGAACAGGAGAGCGCACGAGGGAGCCGCCAGGGGGAAACGCCTGGTA
TCTTTATAGTCCTGTCGGGTTTCGCCACCACTGATTTGAGCGTCAGATTTCGTGATGCTTGTCAGGGGGG
CGGAGCCTATGGAAAAACGGCTTTGCCGCGGCCCTCTCACTTCCCTGTTAAGTATCTTCCTGGCATCTTC
CAGGAAATCTCCGCCCCGTTCGTAAGCCATTTCCGCTCGCCGCAGTCGAACGACCGAGCGTAGCGAGTCA
GTGAGCGAGGAAGCGGAATATATCCTGTATCACATATTCTGCTGACGCACCGGTGCAGCCTTTTTTCTCC
TGCCACATGAAGCACTTCACTGACACCCTCATCAGTGCCAACATAGTAAGCCAGTATACACTCCGCTAGC
GCGCAAGCGGCCGCA
Features (pLannotate 1.2.2; 5 found; start..end, strand, type, name):
    922..1024    +  promoter       cat promoter: promoter of the E. coli cat gene encoding chloramphenicol acetyltransferase
   1025..1681    +  CDS            cat: CAT_ECOLX - Experimental evidence at protein level: Swiss-Prot protein existence level 1. This enzyme is an effector of chloramphenicol resistance in bacteria. From Escherichia coli. This protein is used as a marker in many commonly used cloning vectors, such as pACYC184.
   1710..2255    +  rep_origin     p15A ori: Plasmids containing the medium-copy-number p15A origin of replication can be propagated in E. coli cells that contain a second plasmid with the ColE1 origin.
   2343..2398    +  rep_origin     RSF ori (fragment): Plasmids containing the RSF 1030 origin of replication can be propagated in E. coli cells that contain additional plasmids with compatible origins.
   2497..2518    -  misc_feature   bom (fragment): basis of mobility region from pBR322
