[The description below was written by a language model from this plasmid's Addgene catalogue record and pLannotate feature annotations shown in this document.]
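Description:
POC1542, also designated pMOLC360_VL_I8, is a small (about 2.5 kb) bacterial cloning plasmid that serves as a fragment donor in the UniClo hierarchical DNA assembly system. It is built on a self-made pMXLC backbone of roughly 1.8 kb and is catalogued as a bacterial expression vector, although the feature table shows no promoter driving the insert, so it functions as a carrier for a DNA part rather than an expression construct. It replicates in E. coli from a p15A origin, which is compatible with ColE1-type plasmids, and the record lists it as low copy. Selection is by chloramphenicol, through the cat gene (chloramphenicol acetyltransferase) expressed from its native cat promoter. The annotation software also flagged short fragments resembling the RSF origin and the pBR322 bom region. These are partial matches near the origin and probably not independent functional elements.

The payload is insert I8, a 710 bp modified fragment of the human MICA gene flanked by BsaI sites. It is not annotated in the feature table, but presumably lies in the unannotated region upstream of the cat promoter. BsaI is a type IIS enzyme that cuts outside its recognition sequence, so the fragment can be released with defined overhangs and joined without scars. According to the record, I8 is intended for assembly into the recipient vector POC1519 (pMOBK360_VM) using site-selective methylation protection. In general terms, methylation blocks cleavage at chosen recognition sites, so the same enzyme can be reused across successive assembly levels. The record does not give the details of how this protection is applied to this plasmid.
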