Addgene plasmid #226483: POC1542
Purpose: pMOLC360_VL_I8 (Chloramphenicol R) containing the insert I8 to be assembled in POC1519 (pMOBK360_VM) using the site-selective methylation protection
Depositing lab: Christopher A. O'Callaghan. Depositing organization: University of Oxford. Publication: UniClo: scarless hierarchical DNA assembly without sequence constraint. Flores-Fernandez CN, Lin D, Robins K, O'Callaghan CA. Nucleic Acids Res. 2025 Jun 20;53(12):gkaf548. doi: 10.1093/nar/gkaf548. PubMed 40548934.
Backbone
  Vector backbone: pMXLC
  Backbone manufacturer: Self-made
  Backbone size w/o insert (bp): 1824
  Total vector size (bp): 2535
  Vector type: Bacterial Expression
Growth in bacteria
  Bacterial resistance: Chloramphenicol, 25 μg/mL
  Growth temperature: 37°C
  Growth strain: DH5alpha
  Copy number: Low Copy
Gene/Insert
  Gene/Insert name: DNA fragment flanked by BsaI sites (alt name: MICA gene fragment modified)
  Species: H. sapiens (human)
  Insert size (bp): 710
Terms and licenses: Academic/Nonprofit Terms; Industry Terms: Not Available to Industry
Depositor comments: The DH10B strain should be used for expression of this plasmid.
How to cite: POC1542 was a gift from Christopher A. O'Callaghan (Addgene plasmid # 226483 ; http://n2t.net/addgene:226483 ; RRID:Addgene_226483)
